Addgene plasmid #120734: GGE105
Purpose: Part of GoldenGate Yarrowia lipolytica toolkit for assembling an expression plasmid for Y. lipolytic yeast. Auxotrophy marker for selection after transformation in Y. lipolytica (Marker_Leu2)
Depositing lab: Tristan Rossignol. Depositing organization: INRAE Jouy-en-Josas. Publication: A modular Golden Gate toolkit for Yarrowia lipolytica synthetic biology. Larroude M, Park YK, Soudier P, Kubiak M, Nicaud JM, Rossignol T. Microb Biotechnol. 2019 May 31. doi: 10.1111/1751-7915.13427. PubMed 31148366.
Backbone
  Vector backbone: pCR4Blunt-TOPO
  Vector type: Cloning/assembly plasmid
Growth in bacteria
  Bacterial resistance: Kanamycin, 50 μg/mL
  Growth temperature: 37°C
  Growth strain: DH5alpha
  Copy number: High Copy
Gene/Insert
  Gene/Insert name: Marker_Leu2
  Insert size (bp): 1886
  Cloning method: TOPO Cloning
Terms and licenses: Academic/Nonprofit Terms; Industry Terms: Not Available to Industry
How to cite: GGE105 was a gift from Tristan Rossignol (Addgene plasmid # 120734 ; http://n2t.net/addgene:120734 ; RRID:Addgene_120734)
