[The description below was written by a language model from this plasmid's Addgene catalogue record and pLannotate feature annotations shown in this document.]
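Description:
GGE105 is a donor ("part") plasmid from a modular Golden Gate toolkit for building expression plasmids for the oleaginous yeast Yarrowia lipolytica. It supplies the Marker_Leu2 module, a leucine auxotrophy marker used to select transformants after the assembled construct is introduced into a leucine-requiring Y. lipolytica strain. The 1,886 bp insert was TOPO-cloned into the catalogued pCR4Blunt-TOPO backbone. The plasmid itself is a cloning and assembly intermediate rather than a yeast vector: the feature table shows no yeast replication origin or centromere. It is maintained in E. coli at high copy through a ColE1/pUC-type origin under kanamycin selection from the Tn5-derived NeoR/KanR gene.

The annotated full sequence (5,458 nt) places the insert between the backbone's lac promoter/operator and SP6 promoter on one side and a T7 promoter on the other. This interrupts the lacZα–ccdB fusion, the usual positive-selection design of TOPO vectors, in which only insert-containing clones survive. Within the insert, the tool identifies a LEU2 coding sequence for 3-isopropylmalate dehydrogenase. It matched this by homology to the Saccharomyces cerevisiae protein, and the record does not state the species of origin of the gene or describe its promoter and terminator, which presumably lie in the unannotated flanking sequence. One loxP site is annotated upstream of LEU2, suggesting a design for Cre-mediated marker excision, but no second site is annotated. The Golden Gate type IIS sites and overhangs are also not annotated. A BleoR (Zeocin resistance) gene is detected, although the catalogue lists only kanamycin.
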