Features (pLannotate 1.2.2; 16 found; start..end, strand, type, name):
      2..94      +  CDS            lacI (fragment): lac repressor; lacI; The lac repressor binds to the lac operator to inhibit transcription in E. coli. This inhibition can be relieved by adding lactose or isopropyl-β-D-thiogalactopyranoside (IPTG).
    107..128     +  protein_bind   CAP binding site: CAP binding activates transcription in the presence of cAMP. E. coli catabolite activator protein
    143..173     +  promoter       lac promoter: promoter for the E. coli lac operon
    181..197     +  protein_bind   lac operator: The lac repressor binds to the lac operator to inhibit transcription in E. coli. This inhibition can be relieved by adding lactose or isopropyl-β-D-thiogalactopyranoside (IPTG). lac repressor encoded by lacI
    239..257     +  promoter       SP6 promoter: promoter for bacteriophage SP6 RNA polymerase
    387..420     +  protein_bind   loxP: Cre-mediated recombination occurs in the 8-bp core sequence (GCATACAT). Cre recombinase
    744..1832    +  CDS            LEU2: LEU3_YEAST - Experimental evidence at protein level: Swiss-Prot protein existence level 1. Catalyzes the oxidation of 3-carboxy-2-hydroxy-4- methylpentanoate (3-isopropylmalate) to 3-carboxy-4-methyl-2- oxopentanoate. The product decarboxylates to 4-methyl-2 oxopentanoate. From Saccharomyces cerevisiae (strain ATCC 204508 / S288c) (Baker's yeast).
   2347..2365    -  promoter       T7 promoter: promoter for bacteriophage T7 RNA polymerase
   2368..2515    +  CDS            lacZα (fragment): LacZα fragment of β-galactosidase; lacZ fragment
   2525..2828    +  CDS            ccdB (fragment): CcdB, a bacterial toxin that poisons DNA gyrase; ccdB; Plasmids containing the ccdB gene cannot be propagated in standard E. coli strains.
   2876..3145    +  CDS            tnpA (fragment): TN5P_ECOLX - Also known as tnp. Experimental evidence at protein level: Swiss-Prot protein existence level 1. Mediates transposition of transposon Tn5 by a 'cut and paste' mechanism. First, the monomeric transposase binds the 19 bp inverted DNA repeats flanking the transposon. Then, dimerization of the DNA- bound transposase creates a synaptic DNA complex. After nicking of the first DNA strand, excision of the transposon proceeds through a series of intermediates. The transposase then mediates the insertion of the transposon at a new site by strand transfer. The activity of the wild- type tran
   3177..3971    +  CDS            NeoR/KanR: aminoglycoside phosphotransferase from Tn5; aph(3')-II (or nptII); confers resistance to neomycin, kanamycin, and G418 (Geneticin®)
   3992..4042    -  misc_feature   bom (fragment): basis of mobility region from pBR322
   4069..4157    +  promoter       AmpR promoter (fragment): bla
   4177..4551    +  CDS            BleoR: antibiotic-binding protein; Sh ble from Streptoalloteichus hindustanus; confers resistance to bleomycin, phleomycin, and Zeocin™
   4689..5277    +  rep_origin     ori: high-copy-number ColE1/pMB1/pBR322/pUC origin of replication
>Addgene plasmid #120734 | GGE105 | addgene full sequence | sequence record 259146 | Addgene NGS Result
AGCGCCCAATACGCAAACCGCCTCTCCCCGCGCGTTGGCCGATTCATTAATGCAGCTGGCACGACAGGTT
TCCCGACTGGAAAGCGGGCAGTGAGCGCAACGCAATTAATGTGAGTTAGCTCACTCATTAGGCACCCCAG
GCTTTACACTTTATGCTTCCGGCTCGTATGTTGTGTGGAATTGTGAGCGGATAACAATTTCACACAGGAA
ACAGCTATGACCATGATTACGCCAAGCTATTTAGGTGACACTATAGAATACTCAAGCTATGCATCAAGCT
TGGTACCGAGCTCGGATCCACTAGTAACGGCCGCCAGTGTGCTGGAATTCGCCCTTTGGAATTCGCCCTT
GCGGCCGGTCTCTAGGTATTACCCTGTTATCCCTACATAACTTCGTATAGCATACATTATACGAAGTTAT
TCTGAATTCCGCCTGAGTCATCATTTATTTACCAGTTGGCCACAAACCCTTGACGATCTCGTATGTCCCC
TCCGACATACTCCCGGCCGGCTGGGTACGTTCGATAGCGCTATCGGCATCGACAAGGTTTGGGTCCCTAG
CCGATACCGCACTACCTGAGTCACAATCTTCGGAGGTTTAGTCTTCCACATAGCACGGGCAAAAGTGCGT
ATATATACAAGAGCGTTTGCCAGCCACAGATTTTCACTCCACACACCACATCACACATACAACCACACAC
ATCCACAATGGAACCCGAAACTAAGAAGACCAAGACTGACTCCAAGAAGATTGTTCTTCTCGGCGGCGAC
TTCTGTGGCCCCGAGGTGATTGCCGAGGCCGTCAAGGTGCTCAAGTCTGTTGCTGAGGCCTCCGGCACCG
AGTTTGTGTTCGAGGACCGACTCATTGGAGGAGCTGCCATTGAGAAGGAGGGCGAGCCCATCACCGACGC
TACTCTCGACATCTGCCGAAAGGCTGACTCTATTATGCTCGGTGCTGTCGGAGGCGCTGCCAACACCGTA
TGGACCACTCCCGACGGACGAACCGACGTGCGACCCGAGCAGGGCCTCCTCAAGCTGCGAAAGGACCTGA
ACCTGTACGCCAACCTGCGACCCTGCCAGCTGCTGTCGCCCAAGCTCGCCGATCTCTCCCCCATCCGAAA
CGTTGAGGGCACCGACTTCATCATTGTCCGAGAGCTCGTCGGAGGTATCTACTTTGGAGAGCGAAAGGAG
GATGACGGATCTGGCGTCGCTTCCGACACCGAGACTTACTCCGTTCCTGAGGTTGAGCGAATTGCCCGAA
TGGCCGCCTTCCTGGCCCTTCAGCACAACCCCCCTCTTCCCGTGTGGTCCCTTGACAAGGCCAACGTGCT
GGCCTCCTCTCGACTTTGGCGAAAGACTGTCACCCGAGTCCTCAAGGACGAGTTCCCCCAGCTGGAGCTC
AACCACCAGCTGATCGACTCGGCCGCCATGATCCTCATCAAGCAGCCCTCCAAGATGAATGGTATCATCA
TCACCACCAACATGTTTGGCGATATCATCTCCGACGAGGCCTCCGTCATCCCCGGTTCTCTGGGTCTGCT
GCCCTCCGCCTCTCTGGCTTCTCTGCCCGACACCAACGAGGCGTTCGGTCTGTACGAGCCCTGTCACGGA
TCTGCCCCCGATCTCGGCAAGCAGAAGGTCAACCCCATTGCCACCATTCTGTCTGCCGCCATGATGCTCA
AGTTCTCTCTTAACATGAAGCCCGCCGGTGACGCTGTTGAGGCTGCCGTCAAGGAGTCCGTCGAGGCTGG
TATCACTACCGCCGATATCGGAGGCTCTTCCTCCACCTCCGAGGTCGGAGACTTTGTTGCCAACAAGGTC
AAGGAGCTGCTCAAGAAGGAGTAAGTCGTTTCTACGACGCATTGATGGAAGGAGCAAACTGACGCGCCTG
CGGGTTGGTCTACCGGCAGCAGCCCTGCTAATGAAATGATGATTTATAATTTACCGGTGTAGCAACCTTG
ACTAGAAGAAGCAGATTGGGTGTGTTTGTAGTGGAGGACAGTGGTACGTTTTGGAAACAGTCTTCTTGAA
AGTGTCTTGTCTACAGTATATTCACTCATAACCTCAATAGCCAAGGGTGTAGTCGGTTTATTAAAGGAAG
GGAGTTGTGGCTGATGTGGATAGATATCTTTAAAGCTGGCGACTGCACCCAACGAGTGTGGTGGTAGCTT
GTTACTGTATATTCGAATTCGTATAACTTCGTATAGCAGGAGTTATCCGAAGCGATAATTACCCTGTTAT
CCCTAACGGAGAGACCGGCCGCTCGAGCATGCATCTAAGGGCGAATTCTGCAGATATCCATCACACTGGC
GGCCGCTCGAGCATGCATCTAGAGGGCCCAATTCGCCCTATAGTGAGTCGTATTACAATTCACTGGCCGT
CGTTTTACAACGTCGTGACTGGGAAAACCCTGGCGTTACCCAACTTAATCGCCTTGCAGCACATCCCCCT
TTCGCCAGCTGGCGTAATAGCGAAGAGGCCCGCACCGATCGCCCTTCCCAACAGTTGCGCAGCCTATACG
TACGGCAGTTTAAGGTTTACACCTATAAAAGAGAGAGCCGTTATCGTCTGTTTGTGGATGTACAGAGTGA
TATTATTGACACGCCGGGGCGACGGATGGTGATCCCCCTGGCCAGTGCACGTCTGCTGTCAGATAAAGTC
TCCCGTGAACTTTACCCGGTGGTGCATATCGGGGATGAAAGCTGGCGCATGATGACCACCGATATGGCCA
GTGTGCCGGTCTCCGTTATCGGGGAAGAAGTGGCTGATCTCAGCCACCGCGAAAATGACATCAAAAACGC
CATTAACCTGATGTTCTGGGGAATATAAATGTCAGGCATGAGATTATCAAAAAGGATCTTCACCTAGATC
CTTTTCACGTAGAAAGCCAGTCCGCAGAAACGGTGCTGACCCCGGATGAATGTCAGCTACTGGGCTATCT
GGACAAGGGAAAACGCAAGCGCAAAGAGAAAGCAGGTAGCTTGCAGTGGGCTTACATGGCGATAGCTAGA
CTGGGCGGTTTTATGGACAGCAAGCGAACCGGAATTGCCAGCTGGGGCGCCCTCTGGTAAGGTTGGGAAG
CCCTGCAAAGTAAACTGGATGGCTTTCTTGCCGCCAAGGATCTGATGGCGCAGGGGATCAAGCTCTGATC
AAGAGACAGGATGAGGATCGTTTCGCATGATTGAACAAGATGGATTGCACGCAGGTTCTCCGGCCGCTTG
GGTGGAGAGGCTATTCGGCTATGACTGGGCACAACAGACAATCGGCTGCTCTGATGCCGCCGTGTTCCGG
CTGTCAGCGCAGGGGCGCCCGGTTCTTTTTGTCAAGACCGACCTGTCCGGTGCCCTGAATGAACTGCAAG
ACGAGGCAGCGCGGCTATCGTGGCTGGCCACGACGGGCGTTCCTTGCGCAGCTGTGCTCGACGTTGTCAC
TGAAGCGGGAAGGGACTGGCTGCTATTGGGCGAAGTGCCGGGGCAGGATCTCCTGTCATCTCACCTTGCT
CCTGCCGAGAAAGTATCCATCATGGCTGATGCAATGCGGCGGCTGCATACGCTTGATCCGGCTACCTGCC
CATTCGACCACCAAGCGAAACATCGCATCGAGCGAGCACGTACTCGGATGGAAGCCGGTCTTGTCGATCA
GGATGATCTGGACGAAGAGCATCAGGGGCTCGCGCCAGCCGAACTGTTCGCCAGGCTCAAGGCGAGCATG
CCCGACGGCGAGGATCTCGTCGTGACCCATGGCGATGCCTGCTTGCCGAATATCATGGTGGAAAATGGCC
GCTTTTCTGGATTCATCGACTGTGGCCGGCTGGGTGTGGCGGACCGCTATCAGGACATAGCGTTGGCTAC
CCGTGATATTGCTGAAGAGCTTGGCGGCGAATGGGCTGACCGCTTCCTCGTGCTTTACGGTATCGCCGCT
CCCGATTCGCAGCGCATCGCCTTCTATCGCCTTCTTGACGAGTTCTTCTGAATTATTAACGCTTACAATT
TCCTGATGCGGTATTTTCTCCTTACGCATCTGTGCGGTATTTCACACCGCATCAGGTGGCACTTTTCGGG
GAAATGTGCGCGGAACCCCTATTTGTTTATTTTTCTAAATACATTCAAATATGTATCCGCTCATGAGACA
ATAACCCTGATAAATGCTTCAATAATAGCACGTGAGGAGGGCCACCATGGCCAAGTTGACCAGTGCCGTT
CCGGTGCTCACCGCGCGCGACGTCGCCGGAGCGGTCGAGTTCTGGACCGACCGGCTCGGGTTCTCCCGGG
ACTTCGTGGAGGACGACTTCGCCGGTGTGGTCCGGGACGACGTGACCCTGTTCATCAGCGCGGTCCAGGA
CCAGGTGGTGCCGGACAACACCCTGGCCTGGGTGTGGGTGCGCGGCCTGGACGAGCTGTACGCCGAGTGG
TCGGAGGTCGTGTCCACGAACTTCCGGGACGCCTCCGGGCCGGCCATGACCGAGATCGGCGAGCAGCCGT
GGGGGCGGGAGTTCGCCCTGCGCGACCCGGCCGGCAACTGCGTGCACTTCGTGGCCGAGGAGCAGGACTG
ACACGTGCTAAAACTTCATTTTTAATTTAAAAGGATCTAGGTGAAGATCCTTTTTGATAATCTCATGACC
AAAATCCCTTAACGTGAGTTTTCGTTCCACTGAGCGTCAGACCCCGTAGAAAAGATCAAAGGATCTTCTT
GAGATCCTTTTTTTCTGCGCGTAATCTGCTGCTTGCAAACAAAAAAACCACCGCTACCAGCGGTGGTTTG
TTTGCCGGATCAAGAGCTACCAACTCTTTTTCCGAAGGTAACTGGCTTCAGCAGAGCGCAGATACCAAAT
ACTGTTCTTCTAGTGTAGCCGTAGTTAGGCCACCACTTCAAGAACTCTGTAGCACCGCCTACATACCTCG
CTCTGCTAATCCTGTTACCAGTGGCTGCTGCCAGTGGCGATAAGTCGTGTCTTACCGGGTTGGACTCAAG
ACGATAGTTACCGGATAAGGCGCAGCGGTCGGGCTGAACGGGGGGTTCGTGCACACAGCCCAGCTTGGAG
CGAACGACCTACACCGAACTGAGATACCTACAGCGTGAGCTATGAGAAAGCGCCACGCTTCCCGAAGGGA
GAAAGGCGGACAGGTATCCGGTAAGCGGCAGGGTCGGAACAGGAGAGCGCACGAGGGAGCTTCCAGGGGG
AAACGCCTGGTATCTTTATAGTCCTGTCGGGTTTCGCCACCTCTGACTTGAGCGTCGATTTTTGTGATGC
TCGTCAGGGGGGCGGAGCCTATGGAAAAACGCCAGCAACGCGGCCTTTTTACGGTTCCTGGCCTTTTGCT
GGCCTTTTGCTCACATGTTCTTTCCTGCGTTATCCCCTGATTCTGTGGATAACCGTATTACCGCCTTTGA
GTGAGCTGATACCGCTCGCCGCAGCCGAACGACCGAGCGCAGCGAGTCAGTGAGCGAGGAAGCGGAAG
