>Addgene plasmid #120734 | GGE105 | depositor partial sequence | sequence record 229344 | Marker_Leu
GGTCTCTAGGTATTACCCTGTTATCCCTACATAACTTCGTATAGCATACATTATACGAAGTTATTCTGAA
TTCCGCCTGAGTCATCATTTATTTACCAGTTGGCCACAAACCCTTGACGATCTCGTATGTCCCCTCCGAC
ATACTCCCGGCCGGCTGGGTACGTTCGATAGCGCTATCGGCATCGACAAGGTTTGGGTCCCTAGCCGATA
CCGCACTACCTGAGTCACAATCTTCGGAGGTTTAGTCTTCCACATAGCACGGGCAAAAGTGCGTATATAT
ACAAGAGCGTTTGCCAGCCACAGATTTTCACTCCACACACCACATCACACATACAACCACACACATCCAC
AATGGAACCCGAAACTAAGAAGACCAAGACTGACTCCAAGAAGATTGTTCTTCTCGGCGGCGACTTCTGT
GGCCCCGAGGTGATTGCCGAGGCCGTCAAGGTGCTCAAGTCTGTTGCTGAGGCCTCCGGCACCGAGTTTG
TGTTCGAGGACCGACTCATTGGAGGAGCTGCCATTGAGAAGGAGGGCGAGCCCATCACCGACGCTACTCT
CGACATCTGCCGAAAGGCTGACTCTATTATGCTCGGTGCTGTCGGAGGCGCTGCCAACACCGTATGGACC
ACTCCCGACGGACGAACCGACGTGCGACCCGAGCAGGGCCTCCTCAAGCTGCGAAAGGACCTGAACCTGT
ACGCCAACCTGCGACCCTGCCAGCTGCTGTCGCCCAAGCTCGCCGATCTCTCCCCCATCCGAAACGTTGA
GGGCACCGACTTCATCATTGTCCGAGAGCTCGTCGGAGGTATCTACTTTGGAGAGCGAAAGGAGGATGAC
GGATCTGGCGTCGCTTCCGACACCGAGACTTACTCCGTTCCTGAGGTTGAGCGAATTGCCCGAATGGCCG
CCTTCCTGGCCCTTCAGCACAACCCCCCTCTTCCCGTGTGGTCCCTTGACAAGGCCAACGTGCTGGCCTC
CTCTCGACTTTGGCGAAAGACTGTCACCCGAGTCCTCAAGGACGAGTTCCCCCAGCTGGAGCTCAACCAC
CAGCTGATCGACTCGGCCGCCATGATCCTCATCAAGCAGCCCTCCAAGATGAATGGTATCATCATCACCA
CCAACATGTTTGGCGATATCATCTCCGACGAGGCCTCCGTCATCCCCGGTTCTCTGGGTCTGCTGCCCTC
CGCCTCTCTGGCTTCTCTGCCCGACACCAACGAGGCGTTCGGTCTGTACGAGCCCTGTCACGGATCTGCC
CCCGATCTCGGCAAGCAGAAGGTCAACCCCATTGCCACCATTCTGTCTGCCGCCATGATGCTCAAGTTCT
CTCTTAACATGAAGCCCGCCGGTGACGCTGTTGAGGCTGCCGTCAAGGAGTCCGTCGAGGCTGGTATCAC
TACCGCCGATATCGGAGGCTCTTCCTCCACCTCCGAGGTCGGAGACTTTGTTGCCAACAAGGTCAAGGAG
CTGCTCAAGAAGGAGTAAGTCGTTTCTACGACGCATTGATGGAAGGAGCAAACTGACGCGCCTGCGGGTT
GGTCTACCGGCAGCAGCCCTGCTAATGAAATGATGATTTATAATTTACCGGTGTAGCAACCTTGACTAGA
AGAAGCAGATTGGGTGTGTTTGTAGTGGAGGACAGTGGTACGTTTTGGAAACAGTCTTCTTGAAAGTGTC
TTGTCTACAGTATATTCACTCATAACCTCAATAGCCAAGGGTGTAGTCGGTTTATTAAAGGAAGGGAGTT
GTGGCTGATGTGGATAGATATCTTTAAAGCTGGCGACTGCACCCAACGAGTGTGGTGGTAGCTTGTTACT
GTATATTCGAATTCGTATAACTTCGTATAGCAGGAGTTATCCGAAGCGATAATTACCCTGTTATCCCTAA
CGGAGAGACC
